>Addgene plasmid #250474 | pPR-1_19E_LN5N | addgene full sequence | sequence record 498618 | Addgene NGS Result
ACATTGAATTGTTCGATAAGATGCCAGAGAGAAACGTTGTTTCTTGGAACGCAATGATCTCTGGATACGC
ACAGAATGGTAGGATAGATGAAGCACGCGAGTTGTCTTCACGAAGTGGCTCTTCAGTGGACGAAAGGGCC
TCGTGATACGCCTATTTTTATAGGTTAATGTCATGATAATAATGGTTTCTTAGACGTCAGGTGGCACTTT
TCGGGGAAATGTGCGCGGAACCCCTATTTGTTTATTTTTCTAAATACATTCAAATATGTATCCGCTCATG
AGACAATAACCCTGATAAATGCTTCAATAATATTGAAAAAGGAAGAGTATGGCTAAAATGAGAATATCAC
CGGAATTGAAAAAACTGATCGAAAAATACCGCTGCGTAAAAGATACGGAAGGAATGTCTCCTGCTAAGGT
ATATAAGCTGGTGGGAGAAAATGAAAACCTATATTTAAAAATGACGGACAGCCGGTATAAAGGGACCACC
TATGATGTGGAACGGGAAAAGGACATGATGCTATGGCTGGAAGGAAAGCTGCCTGTTCCAAAGGTCCTGC
ACTTTGAACGGCATGATGGCTGGAGCAATCTGCTCATGAGTGAGGCCGATGGCGTCCTTTGCTCGGAAGA
GTATGAAGATGAACAAAGCCCTGAAAAGATTATCGAGCTGTATGCGGAGTGCATCAGGCTCTTTCACTCC
ATCGACATATCGGATTGTCCCTATACGAATAGCTTAGACAGCCGCTTAGCCGAATTGGATTACTTACTGA
ATAACGATCTGGCCGATGTGGATTGCGAAAACTGGGAAGAGGACACTCCATTTAAAGATCCGCGCGAGCT
GTATGATTTTTTAAAGACGGAAAAGCCCGAAGAGGAACTTGTCTTTTCCCACGGCGACCTGGGAGACAGC
AACATCTTTGTGAAAGATGGCAAAGTAAGTGGCTTTATTGATCTTGGGAGAAGCGGCAGGGCGGACAAGT
GGTATGACATTGCCTTCTGCGTCCGGTCGCTCAGGGAGGATATCGGGGAAGAACAGTATGTCGAGCTATT
TTTTGACTTACTGGGGATCAAGCCTGATTGGGAGAAAATAAAATATTATATTTTACTGGATGAATTGTTT
TAGCTGTCAGACCAAGTTTACTCATATATACTTTAGATTGATTTAAAACTTCATTTTTAATTTAAAAGGA
TCTAGGTGAAGATCCTTTTTGATAATCTCATGACCAAAATCCCTTAACGTGAGTTTTCGTTCCACTGAGC
GTCAGACCCCGTAGAAAAGATCAAAGGATCTTCTTGAGATCCTTTTTTTCTGCGCGTAATCTGCTGCTTG
CAAACAAAAAAACCACCGCTACCAGCGGTGGTTTGTTTGCCGGATCAAGAGCTACCAACTCTTTTTCCGA
AGGTAACTGGCTTCAGCAGAGCGCAGATACCAAATACTGTTCTTCTAGTGTAGCCGTAGTTAGGCCACCA
CTTCAAGAACTCTGTAGCACCGCCTACATACCTCGCTCTGCTAATCCTGTTACCAGTGGCTGCTGCCAGT
GGCGATAAGTCGTGTCTTACCGGGTTGGACTCAAGACGATAGTTACCGGATAAGGCGCAGCGGTCGGGCT
GAACGGGGGGTTCGTGCACACAGCCCAGCTTGGAGCGAACGACCTACACCGAACTGAGATACCTACAGCG
TGAGCTATGAGAAAGCGCCACGCTTCCCGAAGGGAGAAAGGCGGACAGGTATCCGGTAAGCGGCAGGGTC
GGAACAGGAGAGCGCACGAGGGAGCTTCCAGGGGGAAACGCCTGGTATCTTTATAGTCCTGTCGGGTTTC
GCCACCTCTGACTTGAGCGTCGATTTTTGTGATGCTCGTCAGGGGGGCGGAGCCTATGGAAAAACGCCAG
CAACGCGGCCTTTTTACGGTTCCTGGCCTTTTGCTGGCCTTTTGCTCACATGTTCTTTCCTGCGTTATCC
CCTGATTCTGTGGATAACCGTATTACCGCCTTTGAGTGAGCTGATACCGCTCGCCGCAGCCGAACGACCG
AGCGCAGCGAGTCAGTGAGCGAGGAAGCGGAAGAGCGCCCAATACGCAAACCGCCTCTCCCCGCGCGTTG
GCCGATTCATTAATCACTCTGTGAAG
Features (pLannotate 1.2.2; 5 found; start..end, strand, type, name):
    224..328     +  promoter       AmpR promoter: bla
    329..1123    +  CDS            KanR: aminoglycoside phosphotransferase; aphA-3; confers resistance to kanamycin
   1294..1882    +  rep_origin     ori: high-copy-number ColE1/pMB1/pBR322/pUC origin of replication
   2065..2114    +  CDS            lacI (fragment): lac repressor; lacI; The lac repressor binds to the lac operator to inhibit transcription in E. coli. This inhibition can be relieved by adding lactose or isopropyl-β-D-thiogalactopyranoside (IPTG).
   2114..104     +  CDS            PCMP-E9 (fragment) (across the origin): PP201_ARATH - Experimental evidence at transcript level: Swiss-Prot protein existence level 2. From Arabidopsis thaliana (Mouse-ear cress).
