[The description below was written by a language model from this plasmid's Addgene catalogue record and pLannotate feature annotations shown in this document.]
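Description:
pPR-1_19E_LN5N is a small (about 2.1 kb) Golden Gate part plasmid from the GRASP toolkit, a MoClo-style library of 42 plasmids for building synthetic pentatricopeptide repeat (sPPR) RNA-binding proteins. It is built on the pAGM1311 backbone, a universal acceptor vector used in modular cloning systems, and is classed as a synthetic biology vector maintained in E. coli. Propagation relies on a high-copy ColE1/pUC-type origin. Selection is by kanamycin, through an aminoglycoside phosphotransferase gene driven by the bla (AmpR) promoter. A very short lacI fragment is also annotated and is most likely a backbone remnant with no functional role.

The payload is the synthetic module 19E_LN5N, a short coding segment spanning the numbering origin of the circular sequence. The annotation software matched it as a fragment resembling an Arabidopsis thaliana E-subclass PPR protein (PCMP-E9), which fits a designed sequence derived from plant PPR motifs. The record does not spell out the naming convention or say which motifs or nucleotide specificities the module encodes. It states only that this is a module for assembling sPPR proteins intended for RNA editing. No promoter, terminator, tag or reporter is annotated around the insert, so the plasmid is a storage and donor vector rather than an expression construct.

In use, this module is combined with other GRASP parts by Golden Gate assembly to produce sPPR proteins with 9, 14 or 19 motifs. Each such protein can be designed to recognise an RNA sequence of the matching length. The "19" in the name may mark it as part of the 19-motif design, though the record does not say so.
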