Addgene plasmid #250474: pPR-1_19E_LN5N
Purpose: GRASP module to assemble sPPR proteins for RNA editing: module 19E_LN5N
Depositing lab: Ian Small. Depositing organization: University of Western Australia. Publication: GRASP: a modular toolkit for building synthetic pentatricopeptide repeat RNA-binding proteins. Dennis M, Low SY, Viljoen A, Pullakhandam A, Colas des Francs-Small C, Campbell-Clause L, Bond CS, Small I, Kwok van der Giezen FM. Nucleic Acids Res. 2025 Oct 28;53(20):gkaf1169. doi: 10.1093/nar/gkaf1169. PubMed 41224122.
Backbone
  Vector backbone: pAGM1311
  Backbone manufacturer: Sylvestre Marillonnet
  Vector type: Synthetic Biology
Growth in bacteria
  Bacterial resistance: Kanamycin, 50 μg/mL
  Growth temperature: 37°C
  Growth strain: DH5alpha
  Copy number: High Copy
Gene/Insert
  Gene/Insert name: 19E_LN5N
  Species: Synthetic
  Cloning method: Golden Gate
Terms and licenses: Academic/Nonprofit Terms; Industry Terms: Not Available to Industry
Depositor comments: GRASP kit for MoClo assembly of sPPR proteins is a library of 42 plasmids which can be combined to assemble sPPR proteins with 9, 14, or 19 motifs to target any RNA sequence of the same length. See the original publication for more information, and find code for analysis and script for GRASP assembly at https://github.com/farleykvdg/GRASP.
How to cite: pPR-1_19E_LN5N was a gift from Ian Small (Addgene plasmid # 250474 ; http://n2t.net/addgene:250474 ; RRID:Addgene_250474)
