>Addgene plasmid #250474 | pPR-1_19E_LN5N | depositor partial sequence | sequence record 494213 | 19E_LN5N
TGAATTGTTCGATAAGATGCCAGAGAGAAACGTTGTTTCTTGGAACGCAATGATCTCTGGATACGCACAG
AATGGTAGGATAGATGAAGCACG
